>Addgene plasmid #175214 | pCfB8407 | depositor partial sequence | sequence record 339717 | YDR438W
ATGAATCGTGTTGGTATAGACGTAGATCATATGATAGGGGTCCTGCTTCTGGCCGTAGTGGTGGTGTTTT
GGGTTGGCGCTTCGTGTTTGACTAATGAATTGCTCGAGACAAACGCGTACAATAAACCTTTCTTCCTTAC
TTATCTAAACATATCATCGTTTGCTCTTTATTTGACGCCAGATCTATGGAGGATAATCCAATCAAGAAGG
AAGAGCTTGCAGGAACGGACAGAACGAACATTACCTATTCACACACAAGAATCTTTTTCAGAGTTCCTAC
CTTTACTATCTTCAACTCCTTCTACTTCTTCAAATTTGTCTTCGATAGCGGACACGAAAGTGAAGGATAC
AATGAGGTTGAGTCTGCTATTTTGCGTCTTGTGGTTCGTGGCAAATTTGGCGGCTAACGCTGCTTTGTCG
TATACCACAGTGGCTTCGTCAACAATTCTTTCATCGACATCCTCATTTTTTACCTTATTTCTTGCCACTA
GTCTAGGAATAGAAACTTTTTCGACAAAAAAACTGCTGGGGTTATTTGTGTCTTTGTTTGGAATTATCTT
AATTGTGATGCAATCCTCGAAGCAACAGGATTCTGTGAGTGCTTCCTCCTTTTTGGTAGGTAACACTTTA
GCACTGCTGGGGTCATTGGGTTACAGTGTCTATACAACCCTTTTGAAATACGAAATATCATCCAAAGGTC
TCAGACTAGACATTCAGATGTTTCTTGGTTATGTTGGTATCTTCACGTTTCTGTTGTTTTGGCCAATTTT
AATAATCCTGGATATAACACATATGGAAACTTTTGAACTACCAAGTAACTTCCACATTTCTTTTCTTGTC
ATGTTAAATTGTATCATTATCTTTGTTAGTGACTATTTTTGGTGTAAAGCCCTCATTTTGACATCACCCT
TGGTGGTTACCGTTGCCTTAACTTTTACTATCCCGTTAGCCATGTTCGCTGATTTTGTATGGCGAGAGGC
ATTTTTTACGCCTTGGTATATCATTGGTGTTATTTTCATTTTTGTTTCATTCTTTCTAGTTAACCATCGG
GGAGAATCTGCTGTTGAAAAGGACTGTGCTGCGGTTGAAAAAGGACCTATCTTGGATGCCTAA
