[The description below was written by a language model from this plasmid's Addgene catalogue record.]
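Description:
pCfB8407 is a Xenopus oocyte expression vector built on the pNB1u/pLIFE016 backbone (about 3.1 kb without insert) and serves as a template for in vitro synthesis of mRNA rather than for direct expression in cells. It is maintained in E. coli as a high-copy plasmid under ampicillin selection. The record does not name the origin of replication or provide a feature table, so the finer details of the backbone are not documented here.

The insert is the Saccharomyces cerevisiae open reading frame YDR438W, placed downstream of a T7 promoter. T7 RNA polymerase binds this site and transcribes the yeast coding sequence in vitro. A vector-encoded polyA stretch lies at the 3′ end of the insert, so the resulting transcript carries a polyA tail, which generally supports stability and translation of injected RNA. Although the catalogue lists this polyA under the tag field, it is an RNA element and not a protein fusion; no epitope tag or reporter is recorded. The insert was introduced by USER cloning, a uracil-excision method that in this backbone relies on a cassette containing an Nt.BbvCI nicking site, which is reported as retained at the 5′ junction.

The intended use is to produce YDR438W mRNA for microinjection into Xenopus laevis oocytes, which then translate the yeast protein heterologously. The associated study concerned deorphanizing solute carriers of S. cerevisiae and their uptake of xenobiotic compounds, which suggests this construct was used to test the YDR438W product as a candidate transporter, although the record does not state a specific function or substrate for the protein.
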