Addgene plasmid #175214: pCfB8407
Purpose: Xenopus oocyte expression vector containing YDR438W. Contains T7 RNA polymerase binding site, and adds polyA tail to YDR438W. Used for generation of mRNA, for injection into xenopus laevis oocytes.
Depositing lab: Irina Borodina. Depositing organization: Danmarks Tekniske Universitet. Publication: Deorphanizing solute carriers in Saccharomyces cerevisiae for secondary uptake of xenobiotic compounds. Moller-Hansen I, Saez-Saez J, van der Hoek SA, Dyekjaer JD, Christensen HB, Wright Muelas M, O'Hagan S, Kell DB, Borodina I. Front Microbiol. 2024 Apr 12;15:1376653. doi: 10.3389/fmicb.2024.1376653. PubMed 38680917.
Backbone
  Vector backbone: pNB1u/pLIFE016
  Backbone size w/o insert (bp): 3099
  Vector type: mRNA expression, injection into xenopus oocytes
Growth in bacteria
  Bacterial resistance: Ampicillin, 100 μg/mL
  Growth temperature: 37°C
  Growth strain: DH5alpha
  Copy number: High Copy
Gene/Insert
  Gene/Insert name: YDR438W
  Species: S. cerevisiae (budding yeast)
  Promoter: T7
  Tag / fusion protein: PolyA (C terminal on insert)
  Cloning method: Restriction Enzyme; 5′ cloning site Nt.BbvCI (not destroyed); 3′ cloning site USER cloning (unknown if destroyed)
  Sequencing primers: 5′ AAGGCGATTAAGTTGGGT; 3′ GTGTTCTTGAGGCTGGTTTA
Terms and licenses: Academic/Nonprofit Terms; Industry Terms: Not Available to Industry
Depositor comments: Generated by USER cloning
How to cite: pCfB8407 was a gift from Irina Borodina (Addgene plasmid # 175214 ; http://n2t.net/addgene:175214 ; RRID:Addgene_175214)
